>Addgene plasmid #121500 | pBLO 9.15_bCas9-CP1249 | addgene full sequence | sequence record 237537 | Addgene NGS Result
GACGTCTTAAGACCCACTTTCACATTTAAGTTGTTTTTCTAATCCGCATATGATCAATTCAAGGCCGAAT
AAGAAGGCTGGCTCTGCACCTTGGTGATCAAATAATTCGATAGCTTGTCGTAATAATGGCGGCATACTAT
CAGTAGTAGGTGTTTCCCTTTCTTCTTTAGCGACTTGATGCTCTTGATCTTCCAATACGCAACCTAAAGT
AAAATGCCCCACAGCGCTGAGTGCATATAATGCATTCTCTAGTGAAAAACCTTGTTGGCATAAAAAGGCT
AATTGATTTTCGAGAGTTTCATACTGTTTTTCTGTAGGCCGTGTACCTAAATGTACTTTTGCTCCATCGC
GATGACTTAGTAAAGCACATCTAAAACTTTTAGCGTTATTACGTAAAAAATCTTGCCAGCTTTCCCCTTC
TAAAGGGCAAAAGTGAGTATGGTGCCTATCTAACATCTCAATGGCTAAGGCGTCGAGCAAAGCCCGCTTA
TTTTTTACATGCCAATACAATGTAGGCTGCTCTACACCTAGCTTCTGGGCGAGTTTACGGGTTGTTAAAC
CTTCGATTCCGACCTCATTAAGCAGCTCTAATGCGCTGTTAATCACTTTACTTTTATCTAATCTAGACAT
CATTAATTCCTAATTTTTGTTGACACTCTATCGTTGATAGAGTTATTTTACCACTCCCTATCAGTGATAG
AGAAAAGAATTCAAAAGATCTAGGATCCGTTTTCGCATTTATCGTGAAACGCTTTCGCATTTTGAGTGAA
TTATATGACAGAAGATAACGAACAAAAACAATTGTTTGTGGAGCAGCATAAGCATTATTTAGATGAGATT
ATTGAGCAAATCAGTGAATTTTCTAAGCGTGTTATTTTAGCAGATGCCAATTTAGATAAAGTTCTTAGTG
CATATAACAAACATAGAGACAAACCAATACGTGAACAAGCAGAAAATATTATTCATTTATTTACGTTGAC
GAATCTTGGAGCTCCCGCTGCTTTTAAATATTTTGATACAACAATTGATCGTAAACGATATACGTCTACA
AAAGAAGTTTTAGATGCCACTCTTATCCATCAATCCATCACTGGTCTTTATGAAACACGCATTGATTTGA
GTCAGCTAGGAGGTGACGGCGGATCAGGAGGCTCTGGCGGTTCAGGTGGATCAGGCGGTAGCGGAGGTTC
AGGTGGTATGGATAAGAAATACTCAATAGGCTTAGCTATCGGCACAAATAGCGTCGGATGGGCGGTGATC
ACTGATGAATATAAGGTTCCGTCTAAAAAGTTCAAGGTTCTGGGAAATACAGACCGCCACAGTATCAAAA
AAAATCTTATAGGGGCTCTTTTATTTGACAGTGGAGAGACAGCGGAAGCGACTCGTCTCAAACGGACAGC
TCGTAGAAGGTATACACGTCGGAAGAATCGTATTTGTTATCTACAGGAGATTTTTTCAAATGAGATGGCG
AAAGTAGATGATAGTTTCTTTCATCGACTTGAAGAGTCTTTTTTGGTGGAAGAAGACAAGAAGCATGAAC
GTCATCCTATTTTTGGAAATATAGTAGATGAAGTTGCTTATCATGAGAAATATCCAACTATCTATCATCT
GCGAAAAAAATTGGTAGATTCTACTGATAAAGCGGATTTGCGCTTAATCTATTTGGCCTTAGCGCATATG
ATTAAGTTTCGTGGTCATTTTTTGATTGAGGGAGATTTAAATCCTGATAATAGTGATGTGGACAAACTAT
TTATCCAGTTGGTACAAACCTACAATCAATTATTTGAAGAAAACCCTATTAACGCAAGTGGAGTAGATGC
TAAAGCGATTCTTTCTGCACGATTGAGTAAATCAAGACGATTAGAAAATCTCATTGCTCAGCTCCCCGGT
GAGAAGAAAAATGGCTTATTTGGGAATCTCATTGCTTTGTCATTGGGTTTGACCCCTAATTTTAAATCAA
ATTTTGATTTGGCAGAAGATGCTAAATTACAGCTTTCAAAAGATACTTACGATGATGATTTAGATAATTT
ATTGGCGCAAATTGGAGATCAATATGCTGATTTGTTTTTGGCAGCTAAGAATTTATCAGATGCTATTTTA
CTTTCAGATATCCTAAGAGTAAATACTGAAATAACTAAGGCTCCCCTATCAGCTTCAATGATTAAACGCT
ACGATGAACATCATCAAGACTTGACTCTTTTAAAAGCTTTAGTTCGACAACAACTTCCAGAAAAGTATAA
AGAAATCTTTTTTGATCAATCAAAAAACGGATATGCAGGTTATATTGATGGGGGAGCTAGCCAAGAAGAA
TTTTATAAATTTATCAAACCAATTTTAGAAAAAATGGATGGTACTGAGGAATTATTGGTGAAACTAAATC
GTGAAGATTTGCTGCGCAAGCAACGGACCTTTGACAACGGCTCTATTCCCCATCAAATTCACTTGGGTGA
GCTGCATGCTATTTTGAGAAGACAAGAAGACTTTTATCCATTTTTAAAAGACAATCGTGAGAAGATTGAA
AAAATCTTGACTTTTCGAATTCCTTATTATGTTGGTCCATTGGCGCGTGGCAATAGTCGTTTTGCATGGA
TGACTCGGAAGTCTGAAGAAACAATTACCCCATGGAATTTTGAAGAAGTTGTCGATAAAGGTGCTTCAGC
TCAATCATTTATTGAACGCATGACAAACTTTGATAAAAATCTTCCAAATGAAAAAGTACTACCAAAACAT
AGTTTGCTTTATGAGTATTTTACGGTTTATAACGAATTGACAAAGGTCAAATATGTTACTGAAGGAATGC
GAAAACCAGCATTTCTTTCAGGTGAACAGAAGAAAGCCATTGTTGATTTACTCTTCAAAACAAATCGAAA
AGTAACCGTTAAGCAATTAAAAGAAGATTATTTCAAAAAAATAGAATGTTTTGATAGTGTTGAAATTTCA
GGAGTTGAAGATAGATTTAATGCTTCATTAGGTACCTACCATGATTTGCTAAAAATTATTAAAGATAAAG
ATTTTTTGGATAATGAAGAAAATGAAGATATCTTAGAGGATATTGTTTTAACATTGACCTTATTTGAAGA
TAGGGAGATGATTGAGGAAAGACTTAAAACATATGCTCACCTCTTTGATGATAAGGTGATGAAACAGCTT
AAACGTCGCCGTTATACTGGTTGGGGACGTTTGTCTCGAAAATTGATTAATGGTATTAGGGATAAGCAAT
CTGGCAAAACAATATTAGATTTTTTGAAATCAGATGGTTTTGCCAATCGCAATTTTATGCAGCTGATCCA
TGATGATAGTTTGACATTTAAAGAAGACATTCAAAAAGCACAAGTGTCTGGACAAGGCGATAGTTTACAT
GAACATATTGCAAATTTAGCTGGTAGCCCTGCTATTAAAAAAGGTATTTTACAGACTGTAAAAGTTGTTG
ATGAATTGGTCAAAGTAATGGGGCGGCATAAGCCAGAAAATATCGTTATTGAAATGGCACGTGAAAATCA
GACAACTCAAAAGGGCCAGAAAAATTCGCGAGAGCGTATGAAACGAATCGAAGAAGGTATCAAAGAATTA
GGAAGTCAGATTCTTAAAGAGCATCCTGTTGAAAATACTCAATTGCAAAATGAAAAGCTCTATCTCTATT
ATCTCCAAAATGGAAGAGACATGTATGTGGACCAAGAATTAGATATTAATCGTTTAAGTGATTATGATGT
CGATGCCATTGTTCCACAAAGTTTCCTTAAAGACGATTCAATAGACAATAAGGTCTTAACGCGTTCTGAT
AAAAATCGTGGTAAATCGGATAACGTTCCAAGTGAAGAAGTAGTCAAAAAGATGAAAAACTATTGGAGAC
AACTTCTAAACGCCAAGTTAATCACTCAACGTAAGTTTGATAATTTAACGAAAGCTGAACGTGGAGGTTT
GAGTGAACTTGATAAAGCTGGTTTTATCAAACGCCAATTGGTTGAAACTCGCCAAATCACTAAGCATGTG
GCACAAATTTTGGATAGTCGCATGAATACTAAATACGATGAAAATGATAAACTTATTCGAGAGGTTAAAG
TGATTACCTTAAAATCTAAATTAGTTTCTGACTTCCGAAAAGATTTCCAATTCTATAAAGTACGTGAGAT
TAACAATTACCATCATGCCCATGATGCGTATCTAAATGCCGTCGTTGGAACTGCTTTGATTAAGAAATAT
CCAAAACTTGAATCGGAGTTTGTCTATGGTGATTATAAAGTTTATGATGTTCGTAAAATGATTGCTAAGT
CTGAGCAAGAAATAGGCAAAGCAACCGCAAAATATTTCTTTTACTCTAATATCATGAACTTCTTCAAAAC
AGAAATTACACTTGCAAATGGAGAGATTCGCAAACGCCCTCTAATCGAAACTAATGGGGAAACTGGAGAA
ATTGTCTGGGATAAAGGGCGAGATTTTGCCACAGTGCGCAAAGTATTGTCCATGCCCCAAGTCAATATTG
TCAAGAAAACAGAAGTACAGACAGGCGGATTCTCCAAGGAGTCAATTTTACCAAAAAGAAATTCGGACAA
GCTTATTGCTCGTAAAAAAGACTGGGATCCAAAAAAATATGGTGGTTTTGATAGTCCAACGGTAGCTTAT
TCAGTCCTAGTGGTTGCTAAGGTGGAAAAAGGGAAATCGAAGAAGTTAAAATCCGTTAAAGAGTTACTAG
GGATCACAATTATGGAAAGAAGTTCCTTTGAAAAAAATCCGATTGACTTTTTAGAAGCTAAAGGATATAA
GGAAGTTAAAAAAGACTTAATCATTAAACTACCTAAATATAGTCTTTTTGAGTTAGAAAACGGTCGTAAA
CGGATGCTGGCTAGTGCCGGAGAATTACAAAAAGGAAATGAGCTGGCTCTGCCAAGCAAATATGTGAATT
TTTTATATTTAGCTAGTCATTATGAAAAGTTGAAGGGTAGTCCAGAATGATTGATTGAACGAAAAACGCG
AAAGCGTTTCACGATAAATGCGAAAACGGATCCTCTCGAGTAAGGATCTCCAGGCATCAAATAAAACGAA
AGGCTCAGTCGAAAGACTGGGCCTTTCGTTTTATCTGTTGTTTGTCGGTGAACGCTCTCTACTAGAGTCA
CACTGGCTCACCTTCGGGTGGGCCTTTCTGCGTTTATACCTAGGGATATATTCCGCTTCCTCGCTCACTG
ACTCGCTACGCTCGGTCGTTCGACTGCGGCGAGCGGAAATGGCTTACGAACGGGGCGGAGATTTCCTGGA
AGATGCCAGGAAGATACTTAACAGGGAAGTGAGAGGGCCGCGGCAAAGCCGTTTTTCCATAGGCTCCGCC
CCCCTGACAAGCATCACGAAATCTGACGCTCAAATCAGTGGTGGCGAAACCCGACAGGACTATAAAGATA
CCAGGCGTTTCCCCCTGGCGGCTCCCTCGTGCGCTCTCCTGTTCCTGCCTTTCGGTTTACCGGTGTCATT
CCGCTGTTATGGCCGCGTTTGTCTCATTCCACGCCTGACACTCAGTTCCGGGTAGGCAGTTCGCTCCAAG
CTGGACTGTATGCACGAACCCCCCGTTCAGTCCGACCGCTGCGCCTTATCCGGTAACTATCGTCTTGAGT
CCAACCCGGAAAGACATGCAAAAGCACCACTGGCAGCAGCCACTGGTAATTGATTTAGAGGAGTTAGTCT
TGAAGTCATGCGCCGGTTAAGGCTAAACTGAAAGGACAAGTTTTGGTGACTGCGCTCCTCCAAGCCAGTT
ACCTCGGTTCAAAGAGTTGGTAGCTCAGAGAACCTTCGAAAAACCGCCCTGCAAGGCGGTTTTTTCGTTT
TCAGAGCAAGAGATTACGCGCAGACCAAAACGATCTCAAGAAGATCATCTTATTAATCAGATAAAATATT
TCTAGATTTCAGTGCAATTTATCTCTTCAAATGTAGCACCTGAAGTCAGCCCCATACGATATAAGTTGTT
ACTAGTGCTTGGATTCTCACCAATAAAAAACGCCCGGCGGCAACCGAGCGTTCTGAACAAATCCAGATGG
AGTTCTGAGGTCATTACTGGATCTATCAACAGGAGTCCAAGCGAGCTCGATATCAAATTACGCCCCGCCC
TGCCACTCATCGCAGTACTGTTGTAATTCATTAAGCATTCTGCCGACATGGAAGCCATCACAAACGGCAT
GATGAACCTGAATCGCCAGCGGCATCAGCACCTTGTCGCCTTGCGTATAATATTTGCCCATGGTGAAAAC
GGGGGCGAAGAAGTTGTCCATATTGGCCACGTTTAAATCAAAACTGGTGAAACTCACCCAGGGATTGGCT
GAGACGAAAAACATATTCTCAATAAACCCTTTAGGGAAATAGGCCAGGTTTTCACCGTAACACGCCACAT
CTTGCGAATATATGTGTAGAAACTGCCGGAAATCGTCGTGGTATTCACTCCAGAGCGATGAAAACGTTTC
AGTTTGCTCATGGAAAACGGTGTAACAAGGGTGAACACTATCCCATATCACCAGCTCACCGTCTTTCATT
GCCATACGAAATTCCGGATGAGCATTCATCAGGCGGGCAAGAATGTGAATAAAGGCCGGATAAAACTTGT
GCTTATTTTTCTTTACGGTCTTTAAAAAGGCCGTAATATCCAGCTGAACGGTCTGGTTATAGGTACATTG
AGCAACTGACTGAAATGCCTCAAAATGTTCTTTACGATGCCATTGGGATATATCAACGGTGGTATATCCA
GTGATTTTTTTCTCCATTTTAGCTTCCTTAGCTCCTGAAAATCTCGATAACTCAAAAAATACGCCCGGTA
GTGATCTTATTTCATTATGGTGAAAGTTGGAACCTCTTACGTGCCGATCAACGTCTCATTTTCGCCAGAT
ATC
Features (pLannotate 1.2.2; 11 found; start..end, strand, type, name):
      7..630     -  CDS            TetR: tetracycline repressor TetR; tetR from transposon Tn10; TetR binds to the tetracycline operator tetO to inhibit transcription. This inhibition can be relieved by adding tetracycline or doxycycline.
    649..704     +  promoter       tetR/tetA promoters: tetR; overlapping promoters for bacterial tetR and tetA
    779..1137    +  CDS            Cas9 (fragment): Cas9 (Csn1) endonuclease from the Streptococcus pyogenes MGAS15252 Type II CRISPR/Cas system generates RNA-guided double strand breaks in DNA
   1198..4947    +  CDS            dCas9 (fragment): catalytically dead mutant of the Cas9 endonuclease from the Streptococcus pyogenes Type II CRISPR/Cas system RNA-guided DNA-binding protein that lacks endonuclease activity due to the D10A mutation in the RuvC catalytic domain and the H840A mutation in the HNH catalytic domain
   5028..5099    +  terminator     rrnB T1 terminator: transcription terminator T1 from the E. coli rrnB gene
   5115..5142    +  terminator     T7Te terminator: phage T7 early transcription terminator
   5161..5216    -  rep_origin     RSF ori (fragment): Plasmids containing the RSF 1030 origin of replication can be propagated in E. coli cells that contain additional plasmids with compatible origins.
   5304..5849    -  rep_origin     p15A ori: Plasmids containing the medium-copy-number p15A origin of replication can be propagated in E. coli cells that contain a second plasmid with the ColE1 origin.
   5963..6057    -  terminator     lambda t0 terminator: transcription terminator from phage lambda
   6081..6737    -  CDS            cat: CAT_ECOLX - Experimental evidence at protein level: Swiss-Prot protein existence level 1. This enzyme is an effector of chloramphenicol resistance in bacteria. From Escherichia coli. This protein is used as a marker in many commonly used cloning vectors, such as pACYC184.
   6738..6840    -  promoter       cat promoter: promoter of the E. coli cat gene encoding chloramphenicol acetyltransferase
