[The description below was written by a language model from this plasmid's Addgene catalogue record and pLannotate feature annotations shown in this document.]
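Description:
pBLO 9.15_bCas9-CP1249 is a 6,863 bp bacterial expression plasmid built on a p15A origin and selected with chloramphenicol through a cat gene driven by its native promoter and followed by a lambda t0 terminator. The p15A replicon is compatible with ColE1-type plasmids, so the construct can be maintained alongside a second plasmid in E. coli. The catalogue lists it as high copy, although p15A is generally regarded as medium copy. The catalogue "promoter" field also reads p15A, which is the origin rather than a promoter. A short RSF ori fragment is annotated next to p15A and is probably only a region of sequence similarity, not a second functional origin.

The payload is a tetracycline-inducible cassette. TetR from Tn10 is encoded on the reverse strand and is divergently arranged from the Cas9 coding region across the overlapping tetR/tetA promoters. Expression of the Cas9 coding region is therefore repressed until tetracycline or an analogue relieves TetR binding at the operator. The coding region is annotated as two pieces: a short Cas9 fragment of about 360 bp, a small gap, and then a roughly 3.75 kb fragment matching catalytically dead S. pyogenes Cas9 (D10A, H840A). This layout fits the "dCas9-CP" wording of the purpose field and the "CP1249" in the name, which suggest a circular permutant in which the C-terminal segment is moved ahead of the original N-terminus, with the new terminus presumably near residue 1249. The record does not spell out these details or the nature of the joining sequence. Transcription ends at tandem rrnB T1 and T7Te terminators.

No guide RNA cassette is annotated, so a guide would have to come from another source. The plasmid is catalogued as an empty backbone and is associated with work on engineering hotspots in Cas9.
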