Addgene plasmid #121500: pBLO 9.15_bCas9-CP1249
Purpose: (Empty Backbone) TetR_tetR/tetA promoters_dCas9-CP_CM_P15A
Depositing lab: David Savage. Depositing organization: University of California, Berkeley. Publication: Profiling of engineering hotspots identifies an allosteric CRISPR-Cas9 switch. Oakes BL, Nadler DC, Flamholz A, Fellmann C, Staahl BT, Doudna JA, Savage DF. Nat Biotechnol. 2016 May 2. doi: 10.1038/nbt.3528. PubMed 27136077.
Backbone
  Vector backbone: p15A
  Backbone size (bp): 6863
  Vector type: Bacterial Expression
  Promoter: p15A
Growth in bacteria
  Bacterial resistance: Chloramphenicol, 25 μg/mL
  Growth temperature: 37°C
  Growth strain: DH5alpha
  Copy number: High Copy
Terms and licenses: Academic/Nonprofit Terms; Industry Terms: Not Available to Industry
How to cite: pBLO 9.15_bCas9-CP1249 was a gift from David Savage (Addgene plasmid # 121500 ; http://n2t.net/addgene:121500 ; RRID:Addgene_121500)
